Addgene plasmid #234680: p350_DG
Purpose: (Empty Backbone) Golden gate domesticated pET28b with His10-bdNEDD8
Depositing lab: Matthew Wohlever. Depositing organization: University of Pittsburgh (University, School of Medicine, and Cancer Institute). Publication: A suite of pre-assembled, pET28b-based Golden Gate vectors for efficient protein engineering and expression. Gaur D, Wohlever ML. Protein Sci. 2025 Apr;34(4):e70106. doi: 10.1002/pro.70106. PubMed 40130802.
Backbone
  Vector backbone: pET28b
  Vector type: Bacterial Expression
  Tag / fusion protein: His10-bdNEDD8 (N terminal on backbone)
Growth in bacteria
  Bacterial resistance: Kanamycin, 50 μg/mL
  Growth temperature: 37°C
  Growth strain: DH5alpha
  Copy number: Low Copy
Gene/Insert
  Gene/Insert name: None
  Mutation: No
  Tag / fusion protein: His10-bdNEDD8 (N terminal on backbone)
Terms and licenses: Academic/Nonprofit Terms; Industry Terms: Not Available to Industry
Depositor comments: The construct includes an N-terminal His10-bdNEDD8 fusion. The insert is cloned with a glycine scar at the C-terminus. BsaI recognition sites flank mScarlet3 to enable easy visualization of successful cloning through loss of red color. 5' Cloning Site: BsaI (destroyed), 3' Cloning Site: BsaI (destroyed).
How to cite: p350_DG was a gift from Matthew Wohlever (Addgene plasmid # 234680 ; http://n2t.net/addgene:234680 ; RRID:Addgene_234680)
