[The description below was written by a language model from this plasmid's Addgene catalogue record and pLannotate feature annotations shown in this document.]
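Description:
p350_DG is an empty bacterial expression backbone derived from pET28b that has been domesticated for Golden Gate cloning and pre-loaded with an N-terminal His10-bdNEDD8 fusion partner. It replicates in E. coli from a ColE1/pBR322-type origin accompanied by the bom region and the rop gene, consistent with its listing as low copy, and it is selected with kanamycin through an aph(3')-Ia resistance gene. An f1 origin is also present, along with remnants of pBR322 tetracycline-resistance sequence typical of pET backbones.

The expression cassette follows the standard pET layout. A T7 promoter with an adjacent lac operator and the phage T7 gene 10 ribosome binding site drives transcription, the plasmid-borne lacI gene provides repression that is relieved by IPTG, and a T7 terminator closes the unit. Downstream of the RBS lie the histidine tag and a NEDD8-family ubiquitin-like domain; the automated annotation matches this to a C. elegans homologue, but the depositor identifies it as bdNEDD8. In the cloning position sits a dropout cassette encoding the red fluorescent protein mScarlet3, oriented in reverse and driven by its own lac promoter with a CAP binding site, flanked by BsaI recognition sites. Golden Gate assembly with BsaI replaces this cassette with the gene of interest and destroys both sites, so correct clones can be recognised by loss of red colour. The inserted protein carries a glycine scar at its C-terminus. A short His-tag fragment is annotated downstream of the cassette, but the record does not indicate that it is part of the intended product. The vector belongs to a suite of pre-assembled pET28b-based Golden Gate plasmids for protein engineering and expression.
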