Features (pLannotate 1.2.2; 24 found; start..end, strand, type, name):
      1..589     +  rep_origin     ori: high-copy-number ColE1/pMB1/pBR322/pUC origin of replication
    775..914     -  misc_feature   bom: basis of mobility region from pBR322
   1016..1207    -  CDS            rop: Rop protein, which maintains plasmids at low copy number; rop
   1224..1604    +  CDS            YPB1_ECOLX: Protein predicted: Swiss-Prot protein existence level 4. From Escherichia coli.
   1676..1967    -  CDS            TcR (fragment): tetracycline efflux protein; tet; confers resistance to tetracycline
   1982..2003    -  protein_bind   CAP binding site: CAP binding activates transcription in the presence of cAMP. E. coli catabolite activator protein
   2016..3098    -  CDS            lacI: lac repressor; lacI; The lac repressor binds to the lac operator to inhibit transcription in E. coli. This inhibition can be relieved by adding lactose or isopropyl-β-D-thiogalactopyranoside (IPTG).
   3099..3176    -  promoter       lacI promoter: lacI
   3184..3463    -  CDS            TcR (fragment): tetracycline efflux protein; tet; confers resistance to tetracycline
   3485..3503    +  promoter       T7 promoter: promoter for bacteriophage T7 RNA polymerase
   3504..3528    +  protein_bind   lac operator: The lac repressor binds to the lac operator to inhibit transcription in E. coli. This inhibition can be relieved by adding lactose or isopropyl-β-D-thiogalactopyranoside (IPTG). lac repressor encoded by lacI
   3543..3565    +  RBS            RBS: efficient ribosome binding site from bacteriophage T7 gene 10 (Olins and Rangwala, 1989)
   3584..3600    +  CDS            capTEV™ (fragment): composite tag for in vivo biotinylation, TEV protease cleavage, and 6xHis tagging
   3623..3847    +  CDS            ned-8: NEDD8_CAEEL - Experimental evidence at protein level: Swiss-Prot protein existence level 1. Ubiquitin-like protein which plays an important role in cell cycle control and embryogenesis. Covalent attachment to its substrates requires prior activation by the E1 complex uba-3-ula-1 and linkage to the E2 enzyme ubc-12. Attachment of ned-8 to cullins activates their associated E3 ubiquitin ligase activity, and thus promotes polyubiquitination and proteasomal degradation of cyclins and other regulatory proteins. From Caenorhabditis elegans.
   3918..4580    -  CDS            mScarlet: mScarlet is a basic (constitutively fluorescent) red fluorescent protein published in 2016, derived from synthetic construct. It has moderate acid sensitivity.
   4627..4656    -  promoter       lac promoter: promoter for the E. coli lac operon
   4671..4692    -  protein_bind   CAP binding site: CAP binding activates transcription in the presence of cAMP. E. coli catabolite activator protein
   4705..4794    -  CDS            lacI (fragment): lac repressor; lacI; The lac repressor binds to the lac operator to inhibit transcription in E. coli. This inhibition can be relieved by adding lactose or isopropyl-β-D-thiogalactopyranoside (IPTG).
   4812..4829    +  CDS            9xHis (fragment): 9xHis affinity tag
   4839..4888    +  CDS            SET1 (fragment): solubility-enhancement tag derived from T7 phage gene 10B
   4896..4943    +  terminator     T7 terminator: transcription terminator for bacteriophage T7 RNA polymerase
   4980..5408    +  rep_origin     f1 ori (sequence partly withheld): f1 bacteriophage origin of replication; arrow indicates direction of (+) strand synthesis
   5461..5518    +  promoter       AmpR promoter (fragment): bla
   5527..6342    -  CDS            KanR: aminoglycoside phosphotransferase; aph(3')-Ia; confers resistance to kanamycin in bacteria or G418 (Geneticin®) in eukaryotes
>Addgene plasmid #234680 | p350_DG | addgene full sequence | sequence record 467845 | Addgene NGS Result
TTGAGATCCTTTTTTTCTGCGCGTAATCTGCTGCTTGCAAACAAAAAAACCACCGCTACCAGCGGTGGTT
TGTTTGCCGGATCAAGAGCTACCAACTCTTTTTCCGAAGGTAACTGGCTTCAGCAGAGCGCAGATACCAA
ATACTGTCCTTCTAGTGTAGCCGTAGTTAGGCCACCACTTCAAGAACTCTGTAGCACCGCCTACATACCT
CGCTCTGCTAATCCTGTTACCAGTGGCTGCTGCCAGTGGCGATAAGTCGTGTCTTACCGGGTTGGACTCA
AGACGATAGTTACCGGATAAGGCGCAGCGGTCGGGCTGAACGGGGGGTTCGTGCACACAGCCCAGCTTGG
AGCGAACGACCTACACCGAACTGAGATACCTACAGCGTGAGCTATGAGAAAGCGCCACGCTTCCCGAAGG
GAGAAAGGCGGACAGGTATCCGGTAAGCGGCAGGGTCGGAACAGGAGAGCGCACGAGGGAGCTTCCAGGG
GGAAACGCCTGGTATCTTTATAGTCCTGTCGGGTTTCGCCACCTCTGACTTGAGCGTCGATTTTTGTGAT
GCTCGTCAGGGGGGCGGAGCCTATGGAAAAACGCCAGCAACGCGGCCTTTTTACGGTTCCTGGCCTTTTG
CTGGCCTTTTGCTCACATGTTCTTTCCTGCGTTATCCCCTGATTCTGTGGATAACCGTATTACCGCCTTT
GAGTGAGCTGATACCGCTCGCCGCAGCCGAACGACCGAGCGCAGCGAGTCAGTGAGCGAGGAAGCGGAAG
AGCGCCTGATGCGGTATTTTCTCCTTACGCATCTGTGCGGTATTTCACACCGCAATGGTGCACTCTCAGT
ACAATCTGCTCTGATGCCGCATAGTTAAGCCAGTATACACTCCGCTATCGCTACGTGACTGGGTCATGGC
TGCGCCCCGACACCCGCCAACACCCGCTGACGCGCCCTGACGGGCTTGTCTGCTCCCGGCATCCGCTTAC
AGACAAGCTGTGACCGTCTCCGGGAGCTGCATGTGTCAGAGGTTTTCACCGTCATCACCGAAACGCGCGA
GGCAGCTGCGGTAAAGCTCATCAGCGTGGTCGTGAAGCGATTCACAGATGTCTGCCTGTTCATCCGCGTC
CAGCTCGTTGAGTTTCTCCAGAAGCGTTAATGTCTGGCTTCTGATAAAGCGGGCCATGTTAAGGGCGGTT
TTTTCCTGTTTGGTCACTGATGCCTCCGTGTAAGGGGGATTTCTGTTCATGGGGGTAATGATACCGATGA
AACGAGAGAGGATGCTCACGATACGGGTTACTGATGATGAACATGCCCGGTTACTGGAACGTTGTGAGGG
TAAACAACTGGCGGTATGGATGCGGCGGGACCAGAGAAAAATCACTCAGGGTCAATGCCAGCGCTTCGTT
AATACAGATGTAGGTGTTCCACAGGGTAGCCAGCAGCATCCTGCGATGCAGATCCGGAACATAATGGTGC
AGGGCGCTGACTTCCGCGTTTCCAGACTTTACGAAACACGGAAACCGAAGACCATTCATGTTGTTGCTCA
GGTCGCAGACGTTTTGCAGCAGCAGTCGCTTCACGTTCGCTCGCGTATCGGTGATTCATTCTGCTAACCA
GTAAGGCAACCCCGCCAGCCTAGCCGGGTCCTCAACGACAGGAGCACGATCATGCGCACCCGTGGGGCCG
CCATGCCGGCGATAATGGCCTGCTTCTCGCCGAAACGTTTGGTGGCGGGACCAGTGACGAAGGCTTGAGC
GAGGGCGTGCAAGATTCCGAATACCGCAAGCGACAGGCCGATCATCGTCGCGCTCCAGCGAAAGCGGTCC
TCGCCGAAAATGACCCAGAGCGCTGCCGGCACCTGTCCTACGAGTTGCATGATAAAGAAGACAGTCATAA
GTGCGGCGACGATAGTCATGCCCCGCGCCCACCGGAAGGAGCTGACTGGGTTGAAGGCTCTCAAGGGCAT
CGGTCGAGATCCCGGTGCCTAATGAGTGAGCTAACTTACATTAATTGCGTTGCGCTCACTGCCCGCTTTC
CAGTCGGGAAACCTGTCGTGCCAGCTGCATTAATGAATCGGCCAACGCGCGGGGAGAGGCGGTTTGCGTA
TTGGGCGCCAGGGTGGTTTTTCTTTTCACCAGTGAGACGGGCAACAGCTGATTGCCCTTCACCGCCTGGC
CCTGAGAGAGTTGCAGCAAGCGGTCCACGCTGGTTTGCCCCAGCAGGCGAAAATCCTGTTTGATGGTGGT
TAACGGCGGGATATAACATGAGCTGTCTTCGGTATCGTCGTATCCCACTACCGAGATATCCGCACCAACG
CGCAGCCCGGACTCGGTAATGGCGCGCATTGCGCCCAGCGCCATCTGATCGTTGGCAACCAGCATCGCAG
TGGGAACGATGCCCTCATTCAGCATTTGCATGGTTTGTTGAAAACCGGACATGGCACTCCAGTCGCCTTC
CCGTTCCGCTATCGGCTGAATTTGATTGCGAGTGAGATATTTATGCCAGCCAGCCAGACGCAGACGCGCC
GAGACAGAACTTAATGGGCCCGCTAACAGCGCGATTTGCTGGTGACCCAATGCGACCAGATGCTCCACGC
CCAGTCGCGTACCGTCTTCATGGGAGAAAATAATACTGTTGATGGGTGTCTGGTCAGAGACATCAAGAAA
TAACGCCGGAACATTAGTGCAGGCAGCTTCCACAGCAATGGCATCCTGGTCATCCAGCGGATAGTTAATG
ATCAGCCCACTGACGCGTTGCGCGAGAAGATTGTGCACCGCCGCTTTACAGGCTTCGACGCCGCTTCGTT
CTACCATCGACACCACCACGCTGGCACCCAGTTGATCGGCGCGAGATTTAATCGCCGCGACAATTTGCGA
CGGCGCGTGCAGGGCCAGACTGGAGGTGGCAACGCCAATCAGCAACGACTGTTTGCCCGCCAGTTGTTGT
GCCACGCGGTTGGGAATGTAATTCAGCTCCGCCATCGCCGCTTCCACTTTTTCCCGCGTTTTCGCAGAAA
CGTGGCTGGCCTGGTTCACCACGCGGGAAACGGTCTGATAAGAGACACCGGCATACTCTGCGACATCGTA
TAACGTTACTGGTTTCACATTCACCACCCTGAATTGACTCTCTTCCGGGCGCTATCATGCCATACCGCGA
AAGGTTTTGCGCCATTCGATGGTGTCCGGGATCTCGACGCTCTCCCTTATGCGACTCCTGCATTAGGAAG
CAGCCCAGTAGTAGGTTGAGGCCGTTGAGCACCGCCGCCGCAAGGAATGGTGCATGCAAGGAGATGGCGC
CCAACAGTCCCCCGGCCACGGGGCCTGCCACCATACCCACGCCGAAACAAGCGCTCATGAGCCCGAAGTG
GCGAGCCCGATCTTCCCCATCGGTGATGTCGGCGATATAGGCGCCAGCAACCGCACCTGTGGCGCCGGTG
ATGCCGGCCACGATGCGTCCGGCGTAGAGGATCGAGATCTCGATCCCGCGAAATTAATACGACTCACTAT
AGGGGAATTGTGAGCGGATAACAATTCCCCTCTAGAAATAATTTTGTTTAACTTTAAGAAGGAGATATAC
CATGGGCAGCAGCCATCATCATCATCATCACCATCATCATCATAGCAGCGGCATGATTAAAGTAAAGACT
CTGACCGGCAAGGAAATTGAGATCGACATCGAACCGACCGACACCATCGATCGTATCAAAGAACGTGTGG
AGGAAAAAGAAGGCATTCCTCCGGTTCAGCAGCGTCTCATTTACGCGGGTAAACAGCTTGCAGATGACAA
AACCGCCAAAGATTACAATATCGAGGGCGGTAGCGTACTGCACCTTGTTCTGGCTCTGCGTGGTGGCCAT
ATGCGAGACCGCCTGGCTCTAGTAGCGATCTACACTAGCACTATCAGCGTTATTAGCTGCCGCCGCTGCC
GCCGGTGCTATGGCGCGCCACGCTGCGTTCATACTGTTCCACCACGGTATAATCTTCGTTATGGCTCGTA
ATATCCAGTTTGCGATCAATGTTAAACGCGCCCGGCATCTGCACCGGTTTTTTCGCGCGATAGGTGGTTT
TAAAATCCGCCAGATAGCGGCCGCCATCTTTCAGGCGCAGCGCCATTTTAATATCGCCTTTCAGCACCAC
ATCTTCCGGATACAGGCGTTCGGTGCTCGCTTCCCAGCCCATCGTTTTTTTCTGCATCACCGGGCCATCC
GGCGGAAAGTTGGTGCCGCGCAGTTTCACTTTATAAATCAGGGTGCCATCTTCCAGGCTCGTATCTTGCG
CCACGCTCACCGCGCCGCCATCTTCAAAGTTCATCACGCGTTCCCATTTAAAGCCTTCCGGAAAGCTCTG
TTTCCAATAATCCGGAATATCCGCCGGATGTTTGGTAAACGCGCGGCTGCCATACATAAACTGCGGGCTC
AGAATATCCCAGCTAAACGGCAGCGGGCCGCCTTTGGTCACGCGCAGTTTCGCGGTCTGCGTGCCTTCAT
ACGGGCGGCCTTCGCCTTCGCCTTCAATTTCAAATTCATGGCCGTTCATGCTGCCTTCCATGTGCACTTT
AAAGCGCATAAATTCTTTAATCACCGCTTCGGTGCTATCCATCTAGTATTTCTCCTCTTTCTCTAGTATG
TGTACACAACATACGGCCGGAAGCATAAAGTGTAAAGCCTGGGGTGCCTAATGAGTGAGCTAACTCACAT
TAATTGCGTTGCGCTCACTGCCCGCTTTCCAGTCGGGAAACCTGTCGTGCCAGCTGCATTAATGAATCGG
CCAACGCGCGGGGAGAGGCGGTTTGCGTATTGGGTCTCAGGATGACTCGAGCACCACCACCACCACCACT
GAGATCCGGCTGCTAACAAAGCCCGAAAGGAAGCTGAGTTGGCTGCTGCCACCGCTGAGCAATAACTAGC
ATAACCCCTTGGGGCCTCTAAACGGGTCTTGAGGGGTTTTTTGCTGAAAGGAGGAACTATATCCGGATTG
GCGAATGGG
[124 nt withheld, positions 4980-5103]
C
[91 nt withheld, positions 5105-5195]
A
[49 nt withheld, positions 5197-5245]
CCTTTGACGTTGGAGTCCACGTTCTTT
[37 nt withheld, positions 5273-5309]
ACCCTATCTCGGTCTATTCTTTTGATTTATAAGGGATTTTGCCGATTTCGGCCTATTGGTTAAAAAATGA
GCTGATTTAACAAAAATTTAACGCGAATTTTAACAAAATATTAACGCTTACAATTTAGGTGGCACTTTTC
GGGGAAATGTGCGCGGAACCCCTATTTGTTTATTTTTCTAAATACATTCAAATATGTATCCGCTCATGAA
TTAATTCTTAGAAAAACTCATCGAGCATCAAATGAAACTGCAATTTATTCATATCAGGATTATCAATACC
ATATTTTTGAAAAAGCCGTTTCTGTAATGAAGGAGAAAACTCACCGAGGCAGTTCCATAGGATGGCAAGA
TCCTGGTATCGGTCTGCGATTCCGACTCGTCCAACATCAATACAACCTATTAATTTCCCCTCGTCAAAAA
TAAGGTTATCAAGTGAGAAATCACCATGAGTGACGACTGAATCCGGTGAGAATGGCAAAAGTTTATGCAT
TTCTTTCCAGACTTGTTCAACAGGCCAGCCATTACGCTCGTCATCAAAATCACTCGCATCAACCAAACCG
TTATTCATTCGTGATTGCGCCTGAGCGAGACGAAATACGCGATCGCTGTTAAAAGGACAATTACAAACAG
GAATCGAATGCAACCGGCGCAGGAACACTGCCAGCGCATCAACAATATTTTCACCTGAATCAGGATATTC
TTCTAATACCTGGAATGCTGTTTTCCCGGGGATCGCAGTGGTGAGTAACCATGCATCATCAGGAGTACGG
ATAAAATGCTTGATGGTCGGAAGAGGCATAAATTCCGTCAGCCAGTTTAGTCTGACCATCTCATCTGTAA
CATCATTGGCAACGCTACCTTTGCCATGTTTCAGAAACAACTCTGGCGCATCGGGCTTCCCATACAATCG
ATAGATTGTCGCACCTGATTGCCCGACATTATCGCGAGCCCATTTATACCCATATAAATCAGCATCCATG
TTGGAATTTAATCGCGGCCTAGAGCAAGACGTTTCCCGTTGAATATGGCTCATAACACCCCTTGTATTAC
TGTTTATGTAAGCAGACAGTTTTATTGTTCATGACCAAAATCCCTTAACGTGAGTTTTCGTTCCACTGAG
CGTCAGACCCCGTAGAAAAGATCAAAGGATCTTC
